>Addgene plasmid #35393 | MSCV-Mycn-IRES-RFP | addgene partial sequence | sequence record 59210 | pLXSN-5
CACTCCTTCTCTAGGCGCCGGAATTGGGATCCCATGCCCAGCTGCACCGCGTCCACCATGCCGGGGATGA
TCTGCAAGAACCCAGACCTCGAGTTTGACTCACTGCAGCCCTGCTTCTACCCGGACGAAGATGACTTCTA
CTTCGGCGGTCCCGACTCGACCCCACCGGGGGAGGACATCTGGAAGAAGTTTGAGCTGCTGCCCACGCCC
CCGTTGTCGCCCAGCCGCGCCTTCCCAGAGCACAGCCCGGAGCCTTCGAATTGGGCTACGGAGATGCTGC
TGCCGGAGGCCGACCTGTGGGGCAACCCGGCCGAGGAGGATGCGTTCGGTCTCGGGGGCCTGGGTGGCCT
CACTCCTAATCCGGTCATCCTTCAGGACTGCATGTGGAGCGGCTTCTCTGCCCGCGAGAAGCTAGAGCGC
GCAGTGAACGAAAAACTACAGCACGGCCACGGGCCCCCGGGCGTCAGCTCAGCCTGCTCGGCTCCCGGAG
TGGGTGCCAGCAGCCCCGGGGGCCGTGCCCTTGGTGGGTCGTCGAGTGCTAGCCACACCGGGGCCACCCT
GCCTACCGACCTCTCCCACCCGGCTGCCGAATGTGTGGACCCCGCCGTGGTCTTCCCCTTCCCGGTGAAC
AAGCGAGAGTCGGCGTCGGTGCCCGCTGCCCCCACTAGCGCCCCGGCGACCAGCGCTGCGGTCACTAGTG
TGTCTGTTCCAGCTACTGCCCCGGTGGCTGCTCCTGCTCGTGCAGGCGGCCGTCCTGCCAGCAGTGGGGA
GGCCAAGGCCCTCAGCACCTCCGGAGAGGATACCTTGAGCGACTCAGATGATGAGGATGACGAGGAGGAA
