>Addgene plasmid #35393 | MSCV-Mycn-IRES-RFP | addgene partial sequence | sequence record 59213 | IRES-F 5'-TGGCTCTCCTCAAGCGTATT-3'
TATGGGATCTGATCTGGGGCCTCGGTGCACATGCTTTACATGTGTTTAGTCGAGGTTAAAAAAACGTCTA
GGCCCCCCGAACCACGGGGACGTGGTTTTCCTTTGAAAAACACGATAATACCATGACCATGGCCTCCTCC
GAGGACGTCATCAAGGAGTTCATGCGCTTCAAGGTGCGCATGGAGGGCTCCGTGAACGGCCACGAGTTCG
AGATCGAGGGCGAGGGCGAGGGCCGCCCCTACGAGGGCACCCAGACCGCCAAGCTGAAGGTGACCAAGGG
CGGCCCCCTGCCCTTCGCCTGGGACATCCTGTCCCCTCAGTTCCAGTACGGCTCCAAGGCCTACGTGAAG
CACCCCGCCGACATCCCCGACTACTTGAAGCTGTCCTTCCCCGAGGGCTTCAAGTGGGAGCGCGTGATGA
ACTTCGAGGACGGCGGCGTGGTGACCGTGACCCAGGACTCCTCCCTGCAGGACGGCGAGTTCATCTACAA
GGTGAAGCTGCGCGGCACCAACTTCCCCTCCGACGGCCCCGTAATGCAGAAGAAGACCATGGGCTGGGAG
GCCTCCACCGAGCGGATGTACCCCGAGGACGGCGCCCTGAAGGGCGAGATCAAGATGAGGCTGAAGCTGA
AGGACGGCGGCCACTACGACGCCGAGGTCAAGACCACCTACATGGCCAAGAAGCCCGTGCAGCTGCCCGG
CGCCTACAAGACCGACATCAAGCTGGACATCACCTCCCACAACGAGGACTACACCATCGTGGAACAGTAC
GAGCGCGCCGA
