[The description below was written by a language model from this plasmid's Addgene catalogue record.]
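Description:
MSCV-Mycn-IRES-RFP is a retroviral mammalian expression plasmid built on the MSCV (murine stem cell virus) backbone. It is maintained in E. coli as a high-copy plasmid under ampicillin selection. No feature table accompanies the record, so the origin of replication, the exact LTR and packaging-signal arrangement, and any mammalian selection marker are not documented. In MSCV vectors generally, the viral long terminal repeats flank the payload. The 5' LTR acts as the promoter for the genomic transcript, and a packaging signal allows that RNA to be incorporated into virions when the plasmid is introduced into a retroviral packaging cell line. The resulting particles integrate the cassette stably into dividing target cells.

The payload is bicistronic. The first insert is mouse Mycn (N-myc), a bHLH transcription factor of the Myc proto-oncogene family. It is followed by an internal ribosome entry site (IRES) and a red fluorescent protein. The record lists dsRed and mRFP as alternative names for this reporter without specifying which variant is present. The IRES permits cap-independent translation of the second open reading frame from the same transcript, so red fluorescence marks cells that also express Mycn. Transduced cells can therefore be identified, sorted or tracked without fusing a tag to Mycn. No epitope tags or mutations are recorded, and a separate internal promoter is not stated.

The associated publication describes a mouse model of an aggressive human medulloblastoma subgroup. This is consistent with using the vector to enforce N-myc expression in mouse cells for tumour modelling, although the record does not describe the specific experiments.
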