Addgene plasmid #35393: MSCV-Mycn-IRES-RFP
Depositing lab: Martine Roussel. Depositing organization: St. Jude Children's Research Hospital. Publication: A mouse model of the most aggressive subgroup of human medulloblastoma. Kawauchi D, Robinson G, Uziel T, Gibson P, Rehg J, Gao C, Finkelstein D, Qu C, Pounds S, Ellison DW, Gilbertson RJ, Roussel MF. Cancer Cell. 2012 Feb 14;21(2):168-80. 10.1016/j.ccr.2011.12.023 PubMed 22340591.
Backbone
  Vector backbone: MSCV
  Vector type: Mammalian Expression, Retroviral
Growth in bacteria
  Bacterial resistance: Ampicillin, 100 μg/mL
  Growth temperature: 37°C
  Growth strain: XL1 Blue
  Copy number: High Copy
Gene/Insert 1
  Gene/Insert name: Mycn (alt name: NMyc)
  Species: M. musculus (mouse)
  Entrez Gene: Mycn (a.k.a. N-myc, Nmyc, Nmyc-1, Nmyc1, bHLHe37, c-nmyc)
Gene/Insert 2
  Gene/Insert name: RFP (alt names: dsRed; mRFP; red fluorescent protein)
Terms and licenses: Academic/Nonprofit Terms; Industry Terms: Not Available to Industry
How to cite: MSCV-Mycn-IRES-RFP was a gift from Martine Roussel (Addgene plasmid # 35393 ; http://n2t.net/addgene:35393 ; RRID:Addgene_35393)
